>Addgene plasmid #51604 | pCMV-CD4-FLAG | addgene full sequence | sequence record 275206 | Addgene NGS Result
CGTTACATAACTTACGGTAAATGGCCCGCCTGGCTGACCGCCCAACGACCCCCGCCCATTGACGTCAATA
ATGACGTATGTTCCCATAGTAACGCCAATAGGGACTTTCCATTGACGTCAATGGGTGGAGTATTTACGGT
AAACTGCCCACTTGGCAGTACATCAAGTGTATCATATGCCAAGTACGCCCCCTATTGACGTCAATGACGG
TAAATGGCCCGCCTGGCATTATGCCCAGTACATGACCTTATGGGACTTTCCTACTTGGCAGTACATCTAC
GTATTAGTCATCGCTATTACCATGGTGATGCGGTTTTGGCAGTACATCAATGGGCGTGGATAGCGGTTTG
ACTCACGGGGATTTCCAAGTCTCCACCCCATTGACGTCAATGGGAGTTTGTTTTGGCACCAAAATCAACG
GGACTTTCCAAAATGTCGTAACAACTCCGCCCCATTGACGCAAATGGGCGGTAGGCGTGTACGGTGGGAG
GTCTATATAAGCAGAGCTCGTTTAGTGAACCGTCAGATCGCCTGGAGACGCCATCCACGCTGTTTTGACC
TCCATAGAAGACACCGGGACCGATCCAGCCTCCGGACTCTAGAGGATCCGGTACTAGAGGAACTGAAAAA
CCAGAAAGTTAACTGGTAAGTTTAGTCTTTTTGTCTTTTATTTCAGGTCCCGGATCCGGTGGTGGTGCAA
ATCAAAGAACTGCTCCTCAGTGGATGTTGCCTTTACTTCTAGGCCTGTACGGAAGTGTTACTTCTGCTCT
AAAAGCTGCGGAATTGTACCCGCGGGCCCGCCGCCACCATGGCTGGGATTTTCTATTTCATCCTCTTTTC
GTTTCTCTTTGGAATTTGCGACGCTGTCACCGGTTCTAGAGGGCCCACCATGGCATCAATGCAGAAGCTG
ATCTCAGAGGAGGACCTGCTTATGGCCATGGAGGCCCGAATTCGGTCGACCGAGATCTTAAAGAAAGTGG
TGCTGGGCAAAAAAGGGGATACAGTGGAACTGACCTGTACAGCTTCCCAGAAGAAGAGCATACAATTCCA
CTGGAAAAACTCCAACCAGATAAAGATTCTGGGAATTCAGGGCTCCTTCTTAACTAAAGGTCCATCCAAG
CTGAATGATCGCGCTGACTCAAGAAGAAGCCTTTGGGACCAAGGAAACTTCCCCCTGATCATCAAGAATC
TTAAGATAGAAGACTCAGATACTTACATCTGTGAAGTGGAGGACCAGAAGGAGGAGGTGCAATTGCTAGT
GTTCGGATTGACTGCCAACTCTGACACCCACCTGCTTCAGGGGCAGAGCCTGACCCTGACCTTGGAGAGC
CCCCCTGGTAGTAGCCCCTCAGTGCAATGTAGGAGTCCAAGGGGTAAAAACATACAGGGGGGGAAGACCC
TCTCCGTGTCTCAGCTGGAGCTCCAGGATAGTGGCACCTGGACATGCACTGTCTTGCAGAACCAGAAGAA
GGTGGAGTTCAAAATAGACATCGTGGTGCTAGCTTTCCAGAAGGCCTCCAGCATAGTCTATAAGAAAGAG
GGGGAACAGGTGGAGTTCTCCTTCCCACTCGCCTTTACAGTTGAAAAGCTGACGGGCAGTGGCGAGCTGT
GGTGGCAGGCGGAGAGGGCTTCCTCCTCCAAGTCTTGGATCACCTTTGACCTGAAGAACAAGGAAGTGTC
TGTAAAACGGGTTACCCAGGACCCTAAGCTCCAGATGGGCAAGAAGCTCCCGCTCCACCTCACCCTGCCC
CAGGCCTTGCCTCAGTATGCTGGCTCTGGAAACCTCACCCTGGCCCTTGAAGCGAAAACAGGAAAGTTGC
ATCAGGAAGTGAACCTGGTGGTGATGAGAGCCACTCAGCTCCAGAAAAATTTGACCTGTGAGGTGTGGGG
ACCCACCTCCCCTAAGCTGATGCTGAGCTTGAAACTGGAGAACAAGGAGGCAAAGGTCTCGAAGCGGGAG
AAGGCGGTGTGGGTGCTGAACCCTGAGGCGGGGATGTGGCAGTGTCTGCTGAGTGACTCGGGACAGGTCC
TGCTGGAATCCAACATCGAGGTTCTGCCCACATGGTCCACCCCGGTGCAGCCAATGGCCCTGATTGTGCT
GGGGGGCGTCGCCGGCCTCCTGCTTTTCATTGGGCTAGGCATCTTCTTCTGTGTCAGGTGCCGGCACCGA
AGGCGCCAAGCAGAGCGGATGTCTCAGATCAAGAGACTCCTCAGTGAGAAGAAGACCTGCCAGTGCCCTC
ACCGGTTTCAGAAGACATGTAGCCCCATTGGAGCGGCCGACTACAAGGACGACGATGACAAGTGAGCGGC
CGCGGGGATCCAGACATGATAAGATACATTGATGAGTTTGGACAAACCACAACTAGAATGCAGTGAAAAA
AATGCTTTATTTGTGAAATTTGTGATGCTATTGCTTTATTTGTAACCATTATAAGCTGCAATAAACAAGT
TAACAACAACAATTGCATTCATTTTATGTTTCAGGTTCAGGGGGAGGTGTGGGAGGTTTTTTCGGATCCT
CTAGAGTCGATCTGCAGGCATGCTAGCTTGGCGTAATCATGGTCATAGCTGTTTCCTGTGTGAAATTGTT
ATCCGCTCACAATTCCACACAACATACGAGCCGGAAGCATAAAGTGTAAAGCCTGGGGTGCCTAATGAGT
GAGCTAACTCACATTAATTGCGTTGCGCTCACTGCCCGCTTTCCAGTCGGGAAACCTGTCGTGCCAGCTG
CATTAATGAATCGGCCAACGCGCGGGGAGAGGCGGTTTGCGTATTGGGCGCTCTTCCGCTTCCTCGCTCA
CTGACTCGCTGCGCTCGGTCGTTCGGCTGCGGCGAGCGGTATCAGCTCACTCAAAGGCGGTAATACGGTT
ATCCACAGAATCAGGGGATAACGCAGGAAAGAACATGTGAGCAAAAGGCCAGCAAAAGGCCAGGAACCGT
AAAAAGGCCGCGTTGCTGGCGTTTTTCCATAGGCTCCGCCCCCCTGACGAGCATCACAAAAATCGACGCT
CAAGTCAGAGGTGGCGAAACCCGACAGGACTATAAAGATACCAGGCGTTTCCCCCTGGAAGCTCCCTCGT
GCGCTCTCCTGTTCCGACCCTGCCGCTTACCGGATACCTGTCCGCCTTTCTCCCTTCGGGAAGCGTGGCG
CTTTCTCATAGCTCACGCTGTAGGTATCTCAGTTCGGTGTAGGTCGTTCGCTCCAAGCTGGGCTGTGTGC
ACGAACCCCCCGTTCAGCCCGACCGCTGCGCCTTATCCGGTAACTATCGTCTTGAGTCCAACCCGGTAAG
ACACGACTTATCGCCACTGGCAGCAGCCACTGGTAACAGGATTAGCAGAGCGAGGTATGTAGGCGGTGCT
ACAGAGTTCTTGAAGTGGTGGCCTAACTACGGCTACACTAGAAGAACAGTATTTGGTATCTGCGCTCTGC
TGAAGCCAGTTACCTTCGGAAAAAGAGTTGGTAGCTCTTGATCCGGCAAACAAACCACCGCTGGTAGCGG
TGGTTTTTTTGTTTGCAAGCAGCAGATTACGCGCAGAAAAAAAGGATCTCAAGAAGATCCTTTGATCTTT
TCTACGGGGTCTGACGCTCAGTGGAACGAAAACTCACGTTAAGGGATTTTGGTCATGAGATTATCAAAAA
GGATCTTCACCTAGATCCTTTTAAATTAAAAATGAAGTTTTAAATCAATCTAAAGTATATATGAGTAAAC
TTGGTCTGACAGTTACCAATGCTTAATCAGTGAGGCACCTATCTCAGCGATCTGTCTATTTCGTTCATCC
ATAGTTGCCTGACTCCCCGTCGTGTAGATAACTACGATACGGGAGGGCTTACCATCTGGCCCCAGTGCTG
CAATGATACCGCGAGACCCACGCTCACCGGCTCCAGATTTATCAGCAATAAACCAGCCAGCCGGAAGGGC
CGAGCGCAGAAGTGGTCCTGCAACTTTATCCGCCTCCATCCAGTCTATTAATTGTTGCCGGGAAGCTAGA
GTAAGTAGTTCGCCAGTTAATAGTTTGCGCAACGTTGTTGCCATTGCTACAGGCATCGTGGTGTCACGCT
CGTCGTTTGGTATGGCTTCATTCAGCTCCGGTTCCCAACGATCAAGGCGAGTTACATGATCCCCCATGTT
GTGCAAAAAAGCGGTTAGCTCCTTCGGTCCTCCGATCGTTGTCAGAAGTAAGTTGGCCGCAGTGTTATCA
CTCATGGTTATGGCAGCACTGCATAATTCTCTTACTGTCATGCCATCCGTAAGATGCTTTTCTGTGACTG
GTGAGTACTCAACCAAGTCATTCTGAGAATAGTGTATGCGGCGACCGAGTTGCTCTTGCCCGGCGTCAAT
ACGGGATAATACCGCGCCACATAGCAGAACTTTAAAAGTGCTCATCATTGGAAAACGTTCTTCGGGGCGA
AAACTCTCAAGGATCTTACCGCTGTTGAGATCCAGTTCGATGTAACCCACTCGTGCACCCAACTGATCTT
CAGCATCTTTTACTTTCACCAGCGTTTCTGGGTGAGCAAAAACAGGAAGGCAAAATGCCGCAAAAAAGGG
AATAAGGGCGACACGGAAATGTTGAATACTCATACTCTTCCTTTTTCAATATTATTGAAGCATTTATCAG
GGTTATTGTCTCATGAGCGGATACATATTTGAATGTATTTAGAAAAATAAACAAATAGGGGTTCCGCGCA
CATTTCCCCGAAAAGTGCCACCTGACGTCTAAGAAACCATTATTATCATGACATTAACCTATAAAAATAG
GCGTATCACGAGGCCCTTTCGTCTCGCGCGTTTCGGTGATGACGGTGAAAACCTCTGACACATGCAGCTC
CCGGAGACGGTCACAGCTTGTCTGTAAGCGGATGCCGGGAGCAGACAAGCCCGTCAGGGCGCGTCAGCGG
GTGTTGGCGGGTGTCGGGGCTGGCTTAACTATGCGGCATCAGAGCAGATTGTACTGAGAGTGCACCATAT
GCGGTGTGAAATACCGCACAGATGCGTAAGGAGAAAATACCGCATCAGGCGCCATTCGCCATTCAGGCTG
CGCAACTGTTGGGAAGGGCGATCGGTGCGGGCCTCTTCGCTATTACGCCAGCTGGCGAAAGGGGGATGTG
CTGCAAGGCGATTAAGTTGGGTAACGCCAGGGTTTTCCCAGTCACGACGTTGTAAAACGACGGCCAGTGA
GTTCGAGCTTGCATGCCTGCAGGT
Features (pLannotate 1.2.2; 17 found; start..end, strand, type, name):
      1..304     +  enhancer       CMV enhancer: human cytomegalovirus immediate early enhancer
    305..508     +  promoter       CMV promoter: human cytomegalovirus (CMV) immediate early promoter
    646..742     +  intron         SV40 intron: modified SV40 intron with splice donor and acceptor sites
    970..2269    +  CDS            CD4 (fragment): human CD4 cell surface glycoprotein
   2282..2302    +  CDS            FLAG (fragment): FLAG® epitope tag, followed by an enterokinase cleavage site
   2317..2451    -  polyA_signal   SV40 poly(A) signal: SV40 polyadenylation signal
   2586..2602    -  protein_bind   lac operator: The lac repressor binds to the lac operator to inhibit transcription in E. coli. This inhibition can be relieved by adding lactose or isopropyl-β-D-thiogalactopyranoside (IPTG). lac repressor encoded by lacI
   2610..2640    -  promoter       lac promoter: promoter for the E. coli lac operon
   2655..2676    -  protein_bind   CAP binding site: CAP binding activates transcription in the presence of cAMP. E. coli catabolite activator protein
   2689..2781    -  CDS            lacI (fragment): lac repressor; lacI; The lac repressor binds to the lac operator to inhibit transcription in E. coli. This inhibition can be relieved by adding lactose or isopropyl-β-D-thiogalactopyranoside (IPTG).
   2964..3552    -  rep_origin     ori: high-copy-number ColE1/pMB1/pBR322/pUC origin of replication
   3723..4583    -  CDS            AmpR: β-lactamase; bla; confers resistance to ampicillin, carbenicillin, and related antibiotics
   4584..4688    -  promoter       AmpR promoter: bla
   4783..4818    +  CDS            rop (fragment): Rop protein, which maintains plasmids at low copy number; rop
   4920..5019    +  misc_feature   bom (fragment): basis of mobility region from pBR322
   5025..5180    -  CDS            lacZα (fragment): LacZα fragment of β-galactosidase; lacZ fragment
   5186..2       -  misc_feature   MCS (fragment) (across the origin): pUC18/19 multiple cloning site
