[The description below was written by a language model from this plasmid's Addgene catalogue record and pLannotate feature annotations shown in this document.]
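Description:
pCMV-CD4-FLAG is a mammalian expression plasmid of about 5.2–5.3 kb, built on a pCMV backbone, that drives expression of human CD4 carrying a C-terminal FLAG epitope. It is propagated in E. coli through a high-copy ColE1/pUC-type origin and selected with ampicillin via the β-lactamase gene and its native promoter. The backbone also retains nonfunctional remnants of older cloning vectors: fragments of lacI, rop, bom, lacZα and a pUC multiple cloning site, together with a lac promoter/operator and CAP site. No mammalian selection marker is annotated, so the plasmid appears suited to transient transfection.

The expression cassette runs from the human cytomegalovirus immediate-early enhancer and promoter through a modified SV40 intron, which supplies splice donor and acceptor sites that generally improve mRNA processing and expression. This is followed by the roughly 1.3 kb CD4 coding sequence, the FLAG tag and an SV40 polyadenylation signal. The insert was cloned between BglII and NotI sites. The catalogue entry also lists an N-terminal myc tag contributed by the backbone. This tag is not picked up in the feature table, probably because, as the depositor notes, its sequence differs from the standard myc epitope at the first residue. The depositor further reports that the CD4 insert carries N64I and K385E substitutions relative to the cited reference sequence.

The stated purpose is simply to express epitope-tagged CD4. The associated publication concerns Sema4D as a membrane-bound regulator of GABAergic synapse development in hippocampus, but the record does not state what role the CD4 construct played in that work.
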