Addgene plasmid #51604: pCMV-CD4-FLAG
Purpose: expresses CD4 with C-terminal FLAG tag
Depositing lab: Suzanne Paradis. Depositing organization: Brandeis University. Publication: Sema4D localizes to synapses and regulates GABAergic synapse development as a membrane-bound molecule in the mammalian hippocampus. Raissi AJ, Staudenmaier EK, David S, Hu L, Paradis S. Mol Cell Neurosci. 2013 Nov;57:23-32. doi: 10.1016/j.mcn.2013.08.004. Epub 2013 Sep 10. PubMed 24036351.
Backbone
  Vector backbone: pCMV
  Backbone size w/o insert (bp): 4000
  Total vector size (bp): 5300
  Vector type: Mammalian Expression
Growth in bacteria
  Bacterial resistance: Ampicillin, 100 μg/mL
  Growth temperature: 37°C
  Growth strain: Stbl3
  Copy number: Unknown
Gene/Insert
  Gene/Insert name: CD4
  Species: H. sapiens (human)
  Insert size (bp): 1300
  Entrez Gene: CD4 (a.k.a. CD4mut, IMD79, Leu-3, OKT4D, T4)
  Promoter: CMV
  Tag / fusion protein: FLAG (C terminal on insert); myc (N terminal on backbone)
  Cloning method: Restriction Enzyme; 5′ cloning site BglII (unknown if destroyed); 3′ cloning site NotI (unknown if destroyed)
  Sequencing primers: 5′ gagacacggagagggtcttc; 3′ CATTCTAGTTGTGGTTTGTCC
Terms and licenses: Academic/Nonprofit Terms; Industry Terms: Not Available to Industry
Depositor comments: Please note that the sequence of the myc epitope tag in this plasmid is MQKLISEEDLL, which differs from the standard EQKLISEEDLL. The CD4 insert in this plasmid contains N64I and K385E mutations when compared to GenBank reference sequence NP_038688.2.
How to cite: pCMV-CD4-FLAG was a gift from Suzanne Paradis (Addgene plasmid # 51604 ; http://n2t.net/addgene:51604 ; RRID:Addgene_51604)
