>Addgene plasmid #51604 | pCMV-CD4-FLAG | depositor partial sequence | sequence record 79478 | pCMV signal sequence, myc tag, and full insert
ATGGCTGGGATTTTCTATTTCATCCTCTTTTCGTTTCTCTTTGGAATTTGCGACGCTGTCACCGGTTCTA
GAGGGCCCACCATGGCATCAATGCAGAAGCTGATCTCAGAGGAGGACCTGCTTATGGCCATGGAGGCCCG
AATTCGGTCGACCGAGATCTTAAAGAAAGTGGTGCTGGGCAAAAAAGGGGATACAGTGGAACTGACCTGT
ACAGCTTCCCAGAAGAAGAGCATACAATTCCACTGGAAAAACTCCAACCAGATAAAGATTCTGGGAATTC
AGGGCTCCTTCTTAACTAAAGGTCCATCCAAGCTGAATGATCGCGCTGACTCAAGAAGAAGCCTTTGGGA
CCAAGGAAACTTCCCCCTGATCATCAAGAATCTTAAGATAGAAGACTCAGATACTTACATCTGTGAAGTG
GAGGACCAGAAGGAGGAGGTGCAATTGCTAGTGTTCGGATTGACTGCCAACTCTGACACCCACCTGCTTC
AGGGGCAGAGCCTGACCCTGACCTTGGAGAGCCCCCCTGGTAGTAGCCCCTCAGTGCAATGTAGGAGTCC
AAGGGGTAAAAACATACAGGGGGGGAAGACCCTCTCCGTGTCTCAGCTGGAGCTCCAGGATAGTGGCACC
TGGACATGCACTGTCTTGCAGAACCAGAAGAAGGTGGAGTTCAAAATAGACATCGTGGTGCTAGCTTTCC
AGAAGGCCTCCAGCATAGTCTATAAGAAAGAGGGGGAACAGGTGGAGTTCTCCTTCCCACTCGCCTTTAC
AGTTGAAAAGCTGACGGGCAGTGGCGAGCTGTGGTGGCAGGCGGAGAGGGCTTCCTCCTCCAAGTCTTGG
ATCACCTTTGACCTGAAGAACAAGGAAGTGTCTGTAAAACGGGTTACCCAGGACCCTAAGCTCCAGATGG
GCAAGAAGCTCCCGCTCCACCTCACCCTGCCCCAGGCCTTGCCTCAGTATGCTGGCTCTGGAAACCTCAC
CCTGGCCCTTGAAGCGAAAACAGGAAAGTTGCATCAGGAAGTGAACCTGGTGGTGATGAGAGCCACTCAG
CTCCAGAAAAATTTGACCTGTGAGGTGTGGGGACCCACCTCCCCTAAGCTGATGCTGAGCTTGAAACTGG
AGAACAAGGAGGCAAAGGTCTCGAAGCGGGAGAAGGCGGTGTGGGTGCTGAACCCTGAGGCGGGGATGTG
GCAGTGTCTGCTGAGTGACTCGGGACAGGTCCTGCTGGAATCCAACATCGAGGTTCTGCCCACATGGTCC
ACCCCGGTGCAGCCAATGGCCCTGATTGTGCTGGGGGGCGTCGCCGGCCTCCTGCTTTTCATTGGGCTAG
GCATCTTCTTCTGTGTCAGGTGCCGGCACCGAAGGCGCCAAGCAGAGCGGATGTCTCAGATCAAGAGACT
CCTCAGTGAGAAGAAGACCTGCCAGTGCCCTCACCGGTTTCAGAAGACATGTAGCCCCATTGGAGCGGCC
GACTACAAGGACGACGATGACAAGTGA
