>Addgene plasmid #51604 | pCMV-CD4-FLAG | addgene partial sequence | sequence record 81125 | CMV-F 5'-CGCAAATGGGCGGTAGGCGTG-3'
GCAGAGCTCGTTTAGTGAACCGTCAGATCGCCTGGAGACGCCATCCACGCTGTTTTGACCTCCATAGAAG
ACACCGGGACCGATCCAGCCTCCGGACTCTAGAGGATCCGGTACTAGAGGAACTGAAAAACCAGAAAGTT
AACTGGTAAGTTTAGTCTTTTTGTCTTTTATTTCAGGTCCCGGATCCGGTGGTGGTGCAAATCAAAGAAC
TGCTCCTCAGTGGATGTTGCCTTTACTTCTAGGCCTGTACGGAAGTGTTACTTCTGCTCTAAAAGCTGCG
GAATTGTACCCGCGGGCCCGCCGCCACCATGGCTGGGATTTTCTATTTCATCCTCTTTTCGTTTCTCTTT
GGAATTTGCGACGCTGTCACCGGTTCTAGAGGGCCCACCATGGCATCAATGCAGAAGCTGATCTCAGAGG
AGGACCTGCTTATGGCCATGGAGGCCCGAATTCGGTCGACCGAGATCTTAAAGAAAGTGGTGCTGGGCAA
AAAAGGGGATACAGTGGAACTGACCTGTACAGCTTCCCAGAAGAAGAGCATACAATTCCACTGGAAAAAC
TCCAACCAGATAAAGATTCTGGGAATTCAGGGCTCCTTCTTAACTAAAGGTCCATCCAAGCTGAATGATC
GCGCTGACTCAAGAAGAAGCCTTTGGGACCAAGGAAACTTCCCCCTGATCATCAAGAATCTTAAGATAGA
AGACTCAGATACTTACATCTGTGAAGTGGAGGACCAGAAGGAGGAGGTGCAATTGCTAGTGTTCGGATTG
ACTGCCAACTCTGACACCCACCTGCTTCAGGGGCAGAGCCTGACCCTGACCTTGGAGAGCCC
