>Addgene plasmid #51604 | pCMV-CD4-FLAG | addgene partial sequence | sequence record 81266 | EBV-rev 5'-GTGGTTTGTCCAAACTCATC-3'
CGCGGCCGCTCACTTGTCATCGTCGTCCTTGTAGTCGGCCGCTCCAATGGGGCTACATGTCTTCTGAAAC
CGGTGAGGGCACTGGCAGGTCTTCTTCTCACTGAGGAGTCTCTTGATCTGAGACATCCGCTCTGCTTGGC
GCCTTCGGTGCCGGCACCTGACACAGAAGAAGATGCCTAGCCCAATGAAAAGCAGGAGGCCGGCGACGCC
CCCCAGCACAATCAGGGCCATTGGCTGCACCGGGGTGGACCATGTGGGCAGAACCTCGATGTTGGATTCC
AGCAGGACCTGTCCCGAGTCACTCAGCAGACACTGCCACATCCCCGCCTCAGGGTTCAGCACCCACACCG
CCTTCTCCCGCTTCGAGACCTTTGCCTCCTTGTTCTCCAGTTTCAAGCTCAGCATCAGCTTAGGGGAGGT
GGGTCCCCACACCTCACAGGTCAAATTTTTCTGGAGCTGAGTGGCTCTCATCACCACCAGGTTCACTTCC
TGATGCAACTTTCCTGTTTTCGCTTCAAGGGCCAGGGTGAGGTTTCCAGAGCCAGCATACTGAGGCAAGG
CCTGGGGCAGGGTGAGGTGGAGCGGGAGCTTCTTGCCCATCTGGAGCTTAGGGTCCTGGGTAACCCGTTT
TACAGACACTTCCTTGTTCTTCAGGTCAAAGGTGATCCAAGACTTGGAGGAGGAAGCCCTCTCCGCCTGC
CACCACAGCTCGCCACTGCCCGTCAGCTTTTCAACTGTAAAGGCGAGTGGGAAGGAGAACTCCACCTGTT
CCCCCTCTTTCTTATAGACTATGCTGGAGGCCTTCTGGAAAGCTAGCACCACGATGTCTATTTTGAACTC
CACCTTCTTCTGGTTCTGCAAGACAGTGCATGTCCAGGTGCCACTATCCTGGAGCTCCAGCTGA
